Addgene plasmid #156084: THOC5
Purpose: For use in RBP tethering screen
Depositing lab: Eugene Yeo. Depositing organization: University of California, San Diego (UCSD). Publication: Large-scale tethered function assays identify factors that regulate mRNA stability and translation. Luo EC, Nathanson JL, Tan FE, Schwartz JL, Schmok JC, Shankar A, Markmiller S, Yee BA, Sathe S, Pratt GA, Scaletta DB, Ha Y, Hill DE, Aigner S, Yeo GW. Nat Struct Mol Biol. 2020 Oct;27(10):989-1000. doi: 10.1038/s41594-020-0477-6. Epub 2020 Aug 17. PubMed 32807991.
Backbone
  Vector backbone: E2.pEF5-DEST-FL-V5-MCP
  Backbone size w/o insert (bp): 7357
  Vector type: Mammalian Expression
Growth in bacteria
  Bacterial resistance: Ampicillin, 100 μg/mL
  Growth temperature: 37°C
  Growth strain: DH5alpha
  Copy number: High Copy
Gene/Insert
  Gene/Insert name: THOC5 (alt name: Accession: CU013430)
  Species: H. sapiens (human)
  Insert size (bp): 2049
  Mutation: none
  Entrez Gene: THOC5 (a.k.a. C22orf19, Fmip, PK1.3, fSAP79)
  Promoter: EF-1a
  Tag / fusion protein: V5-MCP (C terminal on backbone)
  Cloning method: Gateway Cloning
  Sequencing primers: 5′ TAATACGACTCACTATAGGG; 3′ gctcgagtctagagggc
Resource information
  A portion of this plasmid was derived from a plasmid made by: DNASU Plasmid Repository Center for Personalized Diagnostics Biodesign Institute
Terms and licenses: Academic/Nonprofit Terms; Industry Terms: Not Available to Industry
How to cite: THOC5 was a gift from Eugene Yeo (Addgene plasmid # 156084 ; http://n2t.net/addgene:156084 ; RRID:Addgene_156084)
