[The description below was written by a language model from this plasmid's Addgene catalogue record and pLannotate feature annotations shown in this document.]
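Description:
THOC5 is a mammalian expression plasmid built in the Gateway destination backbone E2.pEF5-DEST-FL-V5-MCP, carrying the human THOC5 open reading frame (about 2 kb, recorded as unmutated) introduced by Gateway recombination. It is maintained in E. coli through a high-copy ColE1/pUC-type origin and selected with ampicillin via the β-lactamase gene. Transcription in mammalian cells is driven by the strong constitutive EF-1α promoter. A T7 promoter just downstream of it serves as a priming site and could support in vitro transcription. The THOC5 coding region is flanked by attB1 and attB2 sites left by the Gateway reaction, and reads through into a backbone-encoded C-terminal V5 epitope tag followed by the bacteriophage MS2 coat protein (MCP). The unit ends with a bovine growth hormone polyadenylation signal.

The MCP moiety binds a specific MS2 RNA stem-loop, so the fusion protein can be artificially recruited to a reporter transcript carrying such hairpins, while the V5 tag allows the fusion to be detected. This matches the stated purpose, use in an RNA-binding protein tethering screen, where the effect of a tethered candidate on the stability or translation of a reporter mRNA is measured. Downstream of the expression cassette the annotation shows an FRT site directly ahead of a hygromycin resistance gene with an SV40 polyadenylation signal. No full promoter is annotated upstream of this gene. That layout is typical of FLP-mediated integration systems, in which hygromycin resistance is activated only after recombination into a genomic FRT landing site, although the record does not say whether this was used. The remaining annotations (partial f1 ori, SV40 promoter, ble, lacI, CMV enhancer and small t antigen fragments, plus lac promoter/operator elements) appear to be backbone remnants.
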