Features (pLannotate 1.2.2; 24 found; start..end, strand, type, name):
      1..1179    +  promoter       EF-1α promoter: strong constitutive promoter for human elongation factor EF-1α
   1196..1214    +  promoter       T7 promoter: promoter for bacteriophage T7 RNA polymerase
   1294..1311    +  protein_bind   attB1 (fragment): mutant version of attB; core recombination site for the Gateway® BP reaction BP Clonase™
   1320..3368    +  CDS            THOC5: THOC5_HUMAN - Also known as C22orf19, KIAA0983. Experimental evidence at protein level: Swiss-Prot protein existence level 1. Regulates the expression of myeloid transcription factors CEBPA, CEBPB and GAB2 by enhancing the levels of phosphatidylinositol 3,4,5-trisphosphate. May be involved in the differentiation of granulocytes and adipocytes. Essential for hematopoietic primitive cell survival and plays an integral role in monocytic development. From Homo sapiens (Human).
   3368..3391    -  protein_bind   attB2: mutant version of attB; recombination site for the Gateway® BP reaction BP Clonase™
   3516..3557    +  CDS            V5 tag: epitope tag from simian virus 5
   3570..3956    +  CDS            MS2: bacteriophage MS2 coat protein binds to a specific stem-loop structure in the viral RNA (Peabody, 1993)
   4018..4242    +  polyA_signal   bGH poly(A) signal: bovine growth hormone polyadenylation signal
   4246..4267    +  promoter       SV40 promoter (fragment): SV40 enhancer and early promoter
   4288..4521    +  rep_origin     f1 ori (fragment) (sequence partly withheld): f1 bacteriophage origin of replication; arrow indicates direction of (+) strand synthesis
   4526..4573    +  protein_bind   FRT: FLP-mediated recombination occurs in the 8-bp core sequence TCTAGAAA (Turan and Bode, 2011). FLP recombinase from the Saccharomyces cerevisiae 2μ plasmid
   4581..5603    +  CDS            HygR: aminoglycoside phosphotransferase from E. coli; aph(4)-Ia; confers resistance to hygromycin
   5613..5738    +  CDS            ble (fragment): BLE_KLEPN - Experimental evidence at protein level: Swiss-Prot protein existence level 1. Binding protein with a strong affinity to the bleomycin family of antibiotics. Binds to CL990; an antimitotic-antibiotic compound. From Klebsiella pneumoniae.
   5733..5854    +  polyA_signal   SV40 poly(A) signal: SV40 polyadenylation signal
   5927..5943    -  protein_bind   lac operator: The lac repressor binds to the lac operator to inhibit transcription in E. coli. This inhibition can be relieved by adding lactose or isopropyl-β-D-thiogalactopyranoside (IPTG). lac repressor encoded by lacI
   5951..5981    -  promoter       lac promoter: promoter for the E. coli lac operon
   5996..6017    -  protein_bind   CAP binding site: CAP binding activates transcription in the presence of cAMP. E. coli catabolite activator protein
   6030..6122    -  CDS            lacI (fragment): lac repressor; lacI; The lac repressor binds to the lac operator to inhibit transcription in E. coli. This inhibition can be relieved by adding lactose or isopropyl-β-D-thiogalactopyranoside (IPTG).
   6305..6893    -  rep_origin     ori: high-copy-number ColE1/pMB1/pBR322/pUC origin of replication
   7064..7924    -  CDS            AmpR: β-lactamase; bla; confers resistance to ampicillin, carbenicillin, and related antibiotics
   7925..8029    -  promoter       AmpR promoter: bla
   8088..8140    -  misc_feature   bom (fragment): basis of mobility region from pBR322
   8295..8313    +  enhancer       CMV enhancer (fragment): human cytomegalovirus immediate early enhancer
   8338..8404    +  CDS            small t antigen (fragment): SV40 (simian virus 40) small t antigen
>Addgene plasmid #156084 | THOC5 | addgene full sequence | sequence record 377219 | Addgene NGS Result
GGCTCCGGTGCCCGTCAGTGGGCAGAGCGCACATCGCCCACAGTCCCCGAGAAGTTGGGGGGAGGGGTCG
GCAATTGAACCGGTGCCTAGAGAAGGTGGCGCGGGGTAAACTGGGAAAGTGATGTCGTGTACTGGCTCCG
CCTTTTTCCCGAGGGTGGGGGAGAACCGTATATAAGTGCAGTAGTCGCCGTGAACGTTCTTTTTCGCAAC
GGGTTTGCCGCCAGAACACAGGTAAGTGCCGTGTGTGGTTCCCGCGGGCCTGGCCTCTTTACGGGTTATG
GCCCTTGCGTGCCTTGAATTACTTCCACCTGGCTGCAGTACGTGATTCTTGATCCCGAGCTTCGGGTTGG
AAGTGGGTGGGAGAGTTCGAGGCCTTGCGCTTAAGGAGCCCCTTCGCCTCGTGCTTGAGTTGAGGCCTGG
CCTGGGCGCTGGGGCCGCCGCGTGCGAATCTGGTGGCACCTTCGCGCCTGTCTCGCTGCTTTCGATAAGT
CTCTAGCCATTTAAAATTTTTGATGACCTGCTGCGACGCTTTTTTTCTGGCAAGATAGTCTTGTAAATGC
GGGCCAAGATCTGCACACTGGTATTTCGGTTTTTGGGGCCGCGGGCGGCGACGGGGCCCGTGCGTCCCAG
CGCACATGTTCGGCGAGGCGGGGCCTGCGAGCGCGGCCACCGAGAATCGGACGGGGGTAGTCTCAAGCTG
GCCGGCCTGCTCTGGTGCCTGGCCTCGCGCCGCCGTGTATCGCCCCGCCCTGGGCGGCAAGGCTGGCCCG
GTCGGCACCAGTTGCGTGAGCGGAAAGATGGCCGCTTCCCGGCCCTGCTGCAGGGAGCTCAAAATGGAGG
ACGCGGCGCTCGGGAGAGCGGGCGGGTGAGTCACCCACACAAAGGAAAAGGGCCTTTCCGTCCTCAGCCG
TCGCTTCATGTGACTCCACGGAGTACCGGGCGCCGTCCAGGCACCTCGATTAGTTCTCGAGCTTTTGGAG
TACGTCGTCTTTAGGTTGGGGGGAGGGGTTTTATGCGATGGAGTTTCCCCACACTGAGTGGGTGGAGACT
GAAGTTAGGCCAGCTTGGCACTTGATGTAATTCTCCTTGGAATTTGCCCTTTTTGAGTTTGGATCTTGGT
TCATTCTCAAGCCTCAGACAGTGGTTCAAAGTTTTTTTCTTCCATTTCAGGTGTCGTGAGGAATTAGCTT
GGTACTAATACGACTCACTATAGGGAGACCCAAGCTGGCTAGGTAAGCTTGGTACCGAGCTCGGATCCAC
TAGTCCAGTGTGGTGGAATTCTGCAGATATCAACAAGTTTGTACAAAAAAGTTGGCACCATGTCATCAGA
ATCGAGCAAAAAACGGAAGCCCAAAGTGATCCGAAGCGATGGAGCCCCAGCTGAAGGAAAGCGGAATCGA
TCTGACACCGAGCAGGAAGGTAAATACTACAGTGAGGAGGCCGAGGTGGATCTGCGGGACCCTGGCAGAG
ACTATGAGTTATACAAGTACACCTGCCAGGAGCTACAGAGGCTGATGGCTGAGATCCAAGACCTGAAGAG
CAGGGGTGGCAAGGATGTGGCAATAGAAATAGAAGAACGGAGGATCCAGAGCTGTGTGCATTTCATGACT
CTAAAGAAGCTTAACCGATTAGCCCACATCAGGTTGAAGAAAGGAAGAGATCAGACCCACGAGGCTAAGC
AGAAAGTAGATGCCTATCATCTGCAGCTCCAGAACCTGTTGTATGAGGTGATGCACCTACAGAAGGAGAT
CACCAAATGTTTGGAGTTTAAGTCAAAGCATGAAGAAATTGATCTGGTCAGTTTAGAGGAGTTTTATAAG
GAGGCTCCACCAGATATCAGCAAGGCCGAAGTCACCATGGGAGACCCTCACCAGCAAACACTGGCACGTC
TGGACTGGGAGCTGGAGCAGCGGAAAAGGCTGGCAGAGAAGTACCGAGAGTGCCTATCTAACAAGGAGAA
GATTCTCAAGGAGATTGAGGTGAAGAAGGAGTACCTGAGCAGCCTCCAGCCCCGCCTCAACAGCATCATG
CAGGCTTCCCTTCCGGTGCAGGAGTACCTGTTTATGCCATTCGACCAGGCTCACAAGCAGTATGAGACAG
CCAGACACCTGCCGCCTCCCCTCTATGTCCTCTTTGTTCAGGCCACTGCGTATGGGCAGGCCTGTGATAA
GACGTTATCTGTGGCAATCGAAGGCAGTGTGGATGAAGCCAAGGCTCTGTTCAAACCTCCAGAGGACTCC
CAAGATGACGAGAGTGACTCAGATGCCGAGGAGGAGCAGACTACGAAGCGCCGGAGACCCACACTGGGGG
TTCAGTTGGACGACAAACGCAAGGAGATGCTGAAGAGGCACCCACTGTCTGTCATGCTCGACCTGAAGTG
CAAAGATGACAGTGTGCTTCACCTGACTTTCTACTACCTCATGAACCTCAACATCATGACAGTAAAAGCC
AAAGTGACAACTGCCATGGAGCTGATCACCCCCATCAGTGCAGGTGACTTGCTGTCTCCTGACTCAGTCC
TGAGTTGCTTGTATCCTGGGGATCATGGAAAGAAAACTCCGAATCCAGCCAATCAGTATCAGTTTGATAA
AGTTGGCATCCTGACTTTGAGCGACTATGTACTTGAGCTAGGTCACCCCTATTTGTGGGTGCAGAAGCTG
GGTGGCCTCCACTTCCCCAAAGAGCAGCCCCAGCAAACAGTGATTGCTGACCACTCGCTGAGCGCCAGCC
ACATGGAGACCACCATGAAACTTCTGAAGACCAGGGTGCAGTCCCGCCTGGCCCTCCACAAACAGTTTGC
ATCCCTAGAACATGGCATTGTGCCAGTTACCAGTGATTGCCAGTACCTCTTCCCTGCCAAGGTTGTCTCT
CGCCTGGTGAAATGGGTGACAATTGCCCATGAGGATTACATGGAGCTGCACTTCACCAAAGACATTGTGG
ATGCGGGACTGGCTGGGGACACCAATCTCTACTACATGGCGCTCATCGAAAGGGGCACAGCCAAACTGCA
GGCCGCTGTGGTGTTGAACCCTGGCTACTCCTCCATCCCACCTATTTTCCAGCTCTGTTTGAACTGGAAA
GGGGAGAAAACCAACAGCAACGATGACAACATTCGGGCCATGGAGGGCGAAGTCAATGTGTGCTACAAGG
AGCTGTGTGGCCCTTGGCCCAGCCACCAGCTGTTGACCAACCAGCTGCAGCGGCTGTGTGTGCTGCTGGA
TGTTTACCTGGAGACCGAGAGCCATGACGACAGTGTGGAGGGGCCCAAGGAATTTCCCCAGGAGAAGATG
TGTCTGCGGCTCTTCAGGGGTCCTAGCAGGATGAAGCCATTTAAATACAACCATCCTCAGGGATTCTTCA
GCCATCGCCCAACTTTCTTGTACAAAGTGGTTGATATCCAGCACAGTGGCGGCCGCTCGAGTCTAGAGGG
CCCGCGGTTCGAAACCAGCGGAGGCGGCGGAAGCGGGGGAGGAGGCAGCGGCGGAGGCGGCAGCGGGGGC
GGCGGAAGCGCTACCGGTAAGCCTATCCCTAACCCTCTCCTCGGTCTCGATTCTACGCGTACCGGTATGG
CTTCTAACTTTACTCAGTTCGTTCTCGTCGACAATGGCGGAACTGGCGACGTGACTGTCGCCCCAAGCAA
CTTCGCTAACGGGGTCGCTGAATGGATCAGCTCTAACTCGCGATCACAGGCTTACAAAGTAACCTGTAGC
GTTCGTCAGAGCTCTGCGCAGAATCGCAAATACACCATCAAAGTCGAGGTGCCTAAAGTGGCAACCCAGA
CTGTTGGTGGTGAAGAGCTTCCTGTAGCCGGATGGAGATCTTACTTAAATATGGAACTAACCATTCCAAT
TTTCGCCACGAATTCCGACTGCGAGCTTATTGTTAAGGCAATGCAAGGTCTCCTAAAAGATGGAAACCCG
ATTCCCTCGGCCATCGCGGCCAACTCCGGCATCTACGGAGGTGGAGGTGGATCTCGTACGGGTTAGTAAT
GAGTTTAAACCCGCTGATCAGCCTCGACTGTGCCTTCTAGTTGCCAGCCATCTGTTGTTTGCCCCTCCCC
CGTGCCTTCCTTGACCCTGGAAGGTGCCACTCCCACTGTCCTTTCCTAATAAAATGAGGAAATTGCATCG
CATTGTCTGAGTAGGTGTCATTCTATTCTGGGGGGTGGGGTGGGGCAGGACAGCAAGGGGGAGGATTGGG
AAGACAATAGCAGGCATGCTGGGGATGCGGTGGGCTCTATGGCTTCTGAGGCGGAAAGAACCAGCTGGGG
CTCTAGGGGGTATCCCC
[124 nt withheld, positions 4288-4411]
C
[91 nt withheld, positions 4413-4503]
AGGGTGATGGTTCACGTACCTAGAAGTTCCTATTCCGAAGTTCCTATTCTCTAGAAAGTATAGGAACTTC
CTTGGCCAAAAAGCCTGAACTCACCGCGACGTCTGTCGAGAAGTTTCTGATCGAAAAGTTCGACAGCGTC
TCCGACCTGATGCAGCTCTCGGAGGGCGAAGAATCTCGTGCTTTCAGCTTCGATGTAGGAGGGCGTGGAT
ATGTCCTGCGGGTAAATAGCTGCGCCGATGGTTTCTACAAAGATCGTTATGTTTATCGGCACTTTGCATC
GGCCGCGCTCCCGATTCCGGAAGTGCTTGACATTGGGGAATTCAGCGAGAGCCTGACCTATTGCATCTCC
CGCCGTGCACAGGGTGTCACGTTGCAAGACCTGCCTGAAACCGAACTGCCCGCTGTTCTGCAGCCGGTCG
CGGAGGCCATGGATGCGATCGCTGCGGCCGATCTTAGCCAGACGAGCGGGTTCGGCCCATTCGGACCGCA
AGGAATCGGTCAATACACTACATGGCGTGATTTCATATGCGCGATTGCTGATCCCCATGTGTATCACTGG
CAAACTGTGATGGACGACACCGTCAGTGCGTCCGTCGCGCAGGCTCTCGATGAGCTGATGCTTTGGGCCG
AGGACTGCCCCGAAGTCCGGCACCTCGTGCACGCGGATTTCGGCTCCAACAATGTCCTGACGGACAATGG
CCGCATAACAGCGGTCATTGACTGGAGCGAGGCGATGTTCGGGGATTCCCAATACGAGGTCGCCAACATC
TTCTTCTGGAGGCCGTGGTTGGCTTGTATGGAGCAGCAGACGCGCTACTTCGAGCGGAGGCATCCGGAGC
TTGCAGGATCGCCGCGGCTCCGGGCGTATATGCTCCGCATTGGTCTTGACCAACTCTATCAGAGCTTGGT
TGACGGCAATTTCGATGATGCAGCTTGGGCGCAGGGTCGATGCGACGCAATCGTCCGATCCGGAGCCGGG
ACTGTCGGGCGTACACAAATCGCCCGCAGAAGCGCGGCCGTCTGGACCGATGGCTGTGTAGAAGTACTCG
CCGATAGTGGAAACCGACGCCCCAGCACTCGTCCGAGGGCAAAGGAATAGCACGTACTACGAGATTTCGA
TTCCACCGCCGCCTTCTATGAAAGGTTGGGCTTCGGAATCGTTTTCCGGGACGCCGGCTGGATGATCCTC
CAGCGCGGGGATCTCATGCTGGAGTTCTTCGCCCACCCCAACTTGTTTATTGCAGCTTATAATGGTTACA
AATAAAGCAATAGCATCACAAATTTCACAAATAAAGCATTTTTTTCACTGCATTCTAGTTGTGGTTTGTC
CAAACTCATCAATGTATCTTATCATGTCTGTATACCGTCGACCTCTAGCTAGAGCTTGGCGTAATCATGG
TCATAGCTGTTTCCTGTGTGAAATTGTTATCCGCTCACAATTCCACACAACATACGAGCCGGAAGCATAA
AGTGTAAAGCCTGGGGTGCCTAATGAGTGAGCTAACTCACATTAATTGCGTTGCGCTCACTGCCCGCTTT
CCAGTCGGGAAACCTGTCGTGCCAGCTGCATTAATGAATCGGCCAACGCGCGGGGAGAGGCGGTTTGCGT
ATTGGGCGCTCTTCCGCTTCCTCGCTCACTGACTCGCTGCGCTCGGTCGTTCGGCTGCGGCGAGCGGTAT
CAGCTCACTCAAAGGCGGTAATACGGTTATCCACAGAATCAGGGGATAACGCAGGAAAGAACATGTGAGC
AAAAGGCCAGCAAAAGGCCAGGAACCGTAAAAAGGCCGCGTTGCTGGCGTTTTTCCATAGGCTCCGCCCC
CCTGACGAGCATCACAAAAATCGACGCTCAAGTCAGAGGTGGCGAAACCCGACAGGACTATAAAGATACC
AGGCGTTTCCCCCTGGAAGCTCCCTCGTGCGCTCTCCTGTTCCGACCCTGCCGCTTACCGGATACCTGTC
CGCCTTTCTCCCTTCGGGAAGCGTGGCGCTTTCTCATAGCTCACGCTGTAGGTATCTCAGTTCGGTGTAG
GTCGTTCGCTCCAAGCTGGGCTGTGTGCACGAACCCCCCGTTCAGCCCGACCGCTGCGCCTTATCCGGTA
ACTATCGTCTTGAGTCCAACCCGGTAAGACACGACTTATCGCCACTGGCAGCAGCCACTGGTAACAGGAT
TAGCAGAGCGAGGTATGTAGGCGGTGCTACAGAGTTCTTGAAGTGGTGGCCTAACTACGGCTACACTAGA
AGAACAGTATTTGGTATCTGCGCTCTGCTGAAGCCAGTTACCTTCGGAAAAAGAGTTGGTAGCTCTTGAT
CCGGCAAACAAACCACCGCTGGTAGCGGTGGTTTTTTTGTTTGCAAGCAGCAGATTACGCGCAGAAAAAA
AGGATCTCAAGAAGATCCTTTGATCTTTTCTACGGGGTCTGACGCTCAGTGGAACGAAAACTCACGTTAA
GGGATTTTGGTCATGAGATTATCAAAAAGGATCTTCACCTAGATCCTTTTAAATTAAAAATGAAGTTTTA
AATCAATCTAAAGTATATATGAGTAAACTTGGTCTGACAGTTACCAATGCTTAATCAGTGAGGCACCTAT
CTCAGCGATCTGTCTATTTCGTTCATCCATAGTTGCCTGACTCCCCGTCGTGTAGATAACTACGATACGG
GAGGGCTTACCATCTGGCCCCAGTGCTGCAATGATACCGCGAGACCCACGCTCACCGGCTCCAGATTTAT
CAGCAATAAACCAGCCAGCCGGAAGGGCCGAGCGCAGAAGTGGTCCTGCAACTTTATCCGCCTCCATCCA
GTCTATTAATTGTTGCCGGGAAGCTAGAGTAAGTAGTTCGCCAGTTAATAGTTTGCGCAACGTTGTTGCC
ATTGCTACAGGCATCGTGGTGTCACGCTCGTCGTTTGGTATGGCTTCATTCAGCTCCGGTTCCCAACGAT
CAAGGCGAGTTACATGATCCCCCATGTTGTGCAAAAAAGCGGTTAGCTCCTTCGGTCCTCCGATCGTTGT
CAGAAGTAAGTTGGCCGCAGTGTTATCACTCATGGTTATGGCAGCACTGCATAATTCTCTTACTGTCATG
CCATCCGTAAGATGCTTTTCTGTGACTGGTGAGTACTCAACCAAGTCATTCTGAGAATAGTGTATGCGGC
GACCGAGTTGCTCTTGCCCGGCGTCAATACGGGATAATACCGCGCCACATAGCAGAACTTTAAAAGTGCT
CATCATTGGAAAACGTTCTTCGGGGCGAAAACTCTCAAGGATCTTACCGCTGTTGAGATCCAGTTCGATG
TAACCCACTCGTGCACCCAACTGATCTTCAGCATCTTTTACTTTCACCAGCGTTTCTGGGTGAGCAAAAA
CAGGAAGGCAAAATGCCGCAAAAAAGGGAATAAGGGCGACACGGAAATGTTGAATACTCATACTCTTCCT
TTTTCAATATTATTGAAGCATTTATCAGGGTTATTGTCTCATGAGCGGATACATATTTGAATGTATTTAG
AAAAATAAACAAATAGGGGTTCCGCGCACATTTCCCCGAAAAGTGCCACCTGACGTCGACGGATCGGGAG
ATCTCCCGATCCCCTATGGTGCACTCTCAGTACAATCTGCTCTGATGCCGCATAGTTAAGCCAGTATCTG
CTCCCTGCTTGTGTGTTGGAGGTCGCTGAGTAGTGCGCGAGCAAAATTTAAGCTACAACAAGGCAAGGCT
TGACCGACAATTGCATGAAGAATCTGCTTAGGGTTAGGCGTTTTGCGCTGCTTCGCGATGTACGGGCCAG
ATATACGCGTTGACATTGATTATTGACTAGGCTTTTGCAAAAAGCTTTGCAAAGATGGATAAAGTTTTAA
ACAGAGAGGAATCTTTGCAGCTAATGGACCTTCTAGGTCTTGAAAGGAGTGGGAATT
