>Addgene plasmid #156084 | THOC5 | depositor partial sequence | sequence record 301487 | Insert Sequence
ATGTCATCAGAATCGAGCAAAAAACGGAAGCCCAAAGTGATCCGAAGCGATGGAGCCCCAGCTGAAGGAA
AGCGGAATCGATCTGACACCGAGCAGGAAGGTAAATACTACAGTGAGGAGGCCGAGGTGGATCTGCGGGA
CCCTGGCAGAGACTATGAGTTATACAAGTACACCTGCCAGGAGCTACAGAGGCTGATGGCTGAGATCCAA
GACCTGAAGAGCAGGGGTGGCAAGGATGTGGCAATAGAAATAGAAGAACGGAGGATCCAGAGCTGTGTGC
ATTTCATGACTCTAAAGAAGCTTAACCGATTAGCCCACATCAGGTTGAAGAAAGGAAGAGATCAGACCCA
CGAGGCTAAGCAGAAAGTAGATGCCTATCATCTGCAGCTCCAGAACCTGTTGTATGAGGTGATGCACCTA
CAGAAGGAGATCACCAAATGTTTGGAGTTTAAGTCAAAGCATGAAGAAATTGATCTGGTCAGTTTAGAGG
AGTTTTATAAGGAGGCTCCACCAGATATCAGCAAGGCCGAAGTCACCATGGGAGACCCTCACCAGCAAAC
ACTGGCACGTCTGGACTGGGAGCTGGAGCAGCGGAAAAGGCTGGCAGAGAAGTACCGAGAGTGCCTATCT
AACAAGGAGAAGATTCTCAAGGAGATTGAGGTGAAGAAGGAGTACCTGAGCAGCCTCCAGCCCCGCCTCA
ACAGCATCATGCAGGCTTCCCTTCCGGTGCAGGAGTACCTGTTTATGCCATTCGACCAGGCTCACAAGCA
GTATGAGACAGCCAGACACCTGCCGCCTCCCCTCTATGTCCTCTTTGTTCAGGCCACTGCGTATGGGCAG
GCCTGTGATAAGACGTTATCTGTGGCAATCGAAGGCAGTGTGGATGAAGCCAAGGCTCTGTTCAAACCTC
CAGAGGACTCCCAAGATGACGAGAGTGACTCAGATGCCGAGGAGGAGCAGACTACGAAGCGCCGGAGACC
CACACTGGGGGTTCAGTTGGACGACAAACGCAAGGAGATGCTGAAGAGGCACCCACTGTCTGTCATGCTC
GACCTGAAGTGCAAAGATGACAGTGTGCTTCACCTGACTTTCTACTACCTCATGAACCTCAACATCATGA
CAGTAAAAGCCAAAGTGACAACTGCCATGGAGCTGATCACCCCCATCAGTGCAGGTGACTTGCTGTCTCC
TGACTCAGTCCTGAGTTGCTTGTATCCTGGGGATCATGGAAAGAAAACTCCGAATCCAGCCAATCAGTAT
CAGTTTGATAAAGTTGGCATCCTGACTTTGAGCGACTATGTACTTGAGCTAGGTCACCCCTATTTGTGGG
TGCAGAAGCTGGGTGGCCTCCACTTCCCCAAAGAGCAGCCCCAGCAAACAGTGATTGCTGACCACTCGCT
GAGCGCCAGCCACATGGAGACCACCATGAAACTTCTGAAGACCAGGGTGCAGTCCCGCCTGGCCCTCCAC
AAACAGTTTGCATCCCTAGAACATGGCATTGTGCCAGTTACCAGTGATTGCCAGTACCTCTTCCCTGCCA
AGGTTGTCTCTCGCCTGGTGAAATGGGTGACAATTGCCCATGAGGATTACATGGAGCTGCACTTCACCAA
AGACATTGTGGATGCGGGACTGGCTGGGGACACCAATCTCTACTACATGGCGCTCATCGAAAGGGGCACA
GCCAAACTGCAGGCCGCTGTGGTGTTGAACCCTGGCTACTCCTCCATCCCACCTATTTTCCAGCTCTGTT
TGAACTGGAAAGGGGAGAAAACCAACAGCAACGATGACAACATTCGGGCCATGGAGGGCGAAGTCAATGT
GTGCTACAAGGAGCTGTGTGGCCCTTGGCCCAGCCACCAGCTGTTGACCAACCAGCTGCAGCGGCTGTGT
GTGCTGCTGGATGTTTACCTGGAGACCGAGAGCCATGACGACAGTGTGGAGGGGCCCAAGGAATTTCCCC
AGGAGAAGATGTGTCTGCGGCTCTTCAGGGGTCCTAGCAGGATGAAGCCATTTAAATACAACCATCCTCA
GGGATTCTTCAGCCATCGC
